>Addgene plasmid #60490 | pSynSRE-Mut-T-Luc | depositor partial sequence | sequence record 96930 | Sequence covers the cloning region between the GLprimer1 & GLprimer 2 of pGL basic
TGTATCTTATGGTACTGTAACTGAGCTAACATAACCCGGGAGGTACCGAGCTCTGGCTCTCGCCGTCTCT
CACCCTCCCCCCATTGGCCGAGATGTTCTCGGGCCCCCCTCCGTCACCGTCTCACCCCACTTCCCCCGTC
CTCCGACTTTGTCGCTAGCTCGACAAGGTCAACTATAAAGCTGCTGAGGGCGGGAGGCACAGTGCACTGT
GCTCCGTGGATTGCTCCTTTCTTTGCCCCCAAGCTTGGCATTCCGGTACTGTTGGTAAAATGGAAGACGC
CAAAAACATAAAG
