>Addgene plasmid #60490 | pSynSRE-Mut-T-Luc | addgene partial sequence | sequence record 98257 | LucNRev 5'-CCTTATGCAGTTGCTCTCC-3'
GGCGCCGGGCCTTTCTTTATGTTTTTGGCGTCTTCCATTTTACCAACAGTACCGGAATGCCAAGCTTGGG
GGCAAAGAAAGGAGCAATCCACGGAGCACAGTGCACTGTGCCTCCCGCCCTCAGCAGCTTTATAGTTGAC
CTTGTCGAGCTAGCGACAAAGTCGGAGGACGGGGGAAGTGGGGTGAGACGGTGACGGAGGGGGGCCCGAG
AACATCTCGGCCAATGGGGGGAGGGTGAGAGACGGCGAGAGCCAGAGCTCGGTACCTCCCGGGTTATGTT
AGCTCAGTTACAGTACCATAAGATACATTGATGAGTTTGGACAAACCACAACTAGAATGCAGTGAAAAAA
ATGCTTTATTTGTGAAATTTGTGATGCTATTGCTTTATTTGTAACCATTATAAGCTGCAATAAACAAGTT
AACAACAACAATTGCATTCATTTTATGTTTCAGGTTCAGGGGGAGGTGTGGGAGGTTTTTTAAAGCAAGT
AAAACCTCCACGTACCTTAATATTACTTACTTATCATGGTAGCTTGGGCTGGCGTAATAGCGAAGAGGCC
CGCACCGATCGCCCTTCCCAACAGTTGCGCAGCCTGAATGGCGAATGGCAAATTGTAAGCGTTAATATTT
TGTTAAAATTCGCGTTAAATTTTTGTTAAATCAGCTCATTTTTTAACCAATAGGCCGAAATCGGCAAAAT
CCCTTATAAATCAAAAGAATAGACCGAGATAGGGTTGAGTGTTGTTCCAGTTTGGAACAAGAGTCCACTA
TTAAAGAACGTGGACTCCAACGTCA
