[The description below was written by a language model from this plasmid's Addgene catalogue record.]
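Description:
pSynSRE-Mut-T-Luc is a mammalian luciferase reporter plasmid built on the promoterless pGL2 basic backbone. It totals about 5.5 kb, of which 187 bp is the inserted regulatory sequence. It is maintained in E. coli as a high-copy plasmid under ampicillin selection. The record gives no feature table, so other backbone elements are not itemised here.

The insert is a synthetic composite promoter derived from the hamster HMG-CoA synthase (3-hydroxy-3-methylglutaryl-coenzyme A synthase) gene. The sterol-responsive region spanning -324 to -225, which contains the sterol regulatory elements (SREs) bound by SREBP transcription factors, is fused directly to the gene's minimal TATA box and transcription initiation region (-28 to +39). This unit sits immediately upstream of the backbone's luciferase coding sequence, so luciferase output reports promoter activity. In this version, four point mutations (G to C or A to C) have been introduced into the SRE binding regions, making the promoter unresponsive to SREBP and abolishing SREBP-induced luciferase expression. The cloning sites were preserved: SstI/SacI lies at the 5′ end, and either NheI or HindIII at the 3′ end, so the responsive region alone or the responsive region plus the TATA segment can be excised.

The plasmid is the negative-control counterpart to the wild-type pSynSRE-T-Luc reporter. Transfecting the two in parallel allows changes in luciferase activity to be attributed specifically to SREBP acting through the SREs, for example in studies of sterol-regulated transcription and cholesterol homeostasis.
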