Addgene plasmid #60490: pSynSRE-Mut-T-Luc
Purpose: Contains a mutant version of the WT pSynSRE-T-Luc reporter plasmid. Four point mutations in the promoter SRE elements abolish SREBP-induced luciferase expression as described by Smith et al., 1988
Depositing lab: Timothy Osborne. Depositing organization: University of California, Irvine. Publication: Multiple sterol regulatory elements in promoter for hamster 3-hydroxy-3-methylglutaryl-coenzyme A synthase. Smith JR, Osborne TF, Brown MS, Goldstein JL, Gil G. J Biol Chem. 1988 Dec 5;263(34):18480-7. PubMed 2903862.
Backbone
  Vector backbone: pGL2 basic
  Backbone manufacturer: Promega
  Backbone size w/o insert (bp): 5357
  Total vector size (bp): 5544
  Modifications to backbone: Contains mutant version of hamster HMG-CoA synthase promoter sequence harboring SREBP responsive region (-324/-225) fused directly to minimal HMG-CoA sythnase TATA box (-28/+39) that is linked to luciferase coding sequence. This has 4 base pair changes in promoter that make it unresponsive to SREBP
  Vector type: Mammalian Expression, Luciferase
Growth in bacteria
  Bacterial resistance: Ampicillin, 100 μg/mL
  Growth temperature: 37°C
  Growth strain: DH5alpha
  Copy number: High Copy
Gene/Insert
  Gene/Insert name: HMG-CoA synthase promoter (-324/-225) fused to HMG-CoA synthase TATAA (-28/+39) transcription initiator sequence (alt name: 3-Hydroxy-3-methylglutaryl-coenzyme A synthase promoter (partial))
  Species: Hamster
  Insert size (bp): 187
  Mutation: Four point mutations (G->C or A->C) in the SRE binding regions described by Smith et al., 1988, JBC
  Promoter: Partial HMG-CoA synthase promoter (-324/-225) fused to HMG-CoA Synthase TATAA (-28/+39) transcription initiator
  Tag / fusion protein: Luciferase reporter (C terminal on backbone)
  Cloning method: Restriction Enzyme; 5′ cloning site SstI or SacI (not destroyed); 3′ cloning site NheI for promoter or HindIII for promoter & TATAA region (not destroyed)
  Sequencing primers: 5′ GLprimer1; 3′ GLprimer2
Terms and licenses: Academic/Nonprofit Terms; Industry Terms: Not Available to Industry
How to cite: pSynSRE-Mut-T-Luc was a gift from Timothy Osborne (Addgene plasmid # 60490 ; http://n2t.net/addgene:60490 ; RRID:Addgene_60490)
