LOCUS       Exported 5758 bp ds-DNA circular SYN 12-MAY-2021
DEFINITION  Contains a mutant version of the WT pSynSRE-T-Luc reporter plasmid.
            Four point mutations in the promoter SRE elements abolish
            SREBP-induced luciferase expression as described by Smith et al.,
            1988.
ACCESSION   .
VERSION     .
KEYWORDS    pSynSRE-Mut-T-Luc
SOURCE      synthetic DNA construct
  ORGANISM  synthetic DNA construct
REFERENCE   1 (bases 1 to 5758)
  AUTHORS   Smith JR, Osborne TF, Brown MS, Goldstein JL, Gil G
  TITLE     Multiple sterol regulatory elements in promoter for hamster
            3-hydroxy-3-methylglutaryl-coenzyme A synthase.
  JOURNAL   J Biol Chem. 1988 Dec 5;263(34):18480-7.
  PUBMED    2903862
REFERENCE   2 (bases 1 to 5758)
  AUTHORS   .
  TITLE     Direct Submission
  JOURNAL   Exported May 12, 2021 from SnapGene Server 1.1.58
            http://www.snapgene.com
FEATURES             Location/Qualifiers
     source          1..5758
                     /organism="synthetic DNA construct"
                     /mol_type="other DNA"
     polyA_signal    1..122
                     /label=SV40 poly(A) signal
                     /note="SV40 polyadenylation signal"
     CDS             383..2035
                     /codon_start=1
                     /gene="luc"
                     /product="firefly luciferase"
                     /label=luciferase
                     /translation="MEDAKNIKKGPAPFYPLEDGTAGEQLHKAMKRYALVPGTIAFTDA
                     HIEVNITYAEYFEMSVRLAEAMKRYGLNTNHRIVVCSENSLQFFMPVLGALFIGVAVAP
                     ANDIYNERELLNSMNISQPTVVFVSKKGLQKILNVQKKLPIIQKIIIMDSKTDYQGFQS
                     MYTFVTSHLPPGFNEYDFVPESFDRDKTIALIMNSSGSTGLPKGVALPHRTACVRFSHA
                     RDPIFGNQIIPDTAILSVVPFHHGFGMFTTLGYLICGFRVVLMYRFEEELFLRSLQDYK
                     IQSALLVPTLFSFFAKSTLIDKYDLSNLHEIASGGAPLSKEVGEAVAKRFHLPGIRQGY
                     GLTETTSAILITPEGDDKPGAVGKVVPFFEAKVVDLDTGKTLGVNQRGELCVRGPMIMS
                     GYVNNPEATNALIDKDGWLHSGDIAYWDEDEHFFIVDRLKSLIKYKGYQVAPAELESIL
                     LQHPNIFDAGVAGLPDDDAGELPAAVVVLEHGKTMTEKEIVDYVASQVTTAKKLRGGVV
                     FVDEVPKGLTGKLDARKIREILIKAKKGGKSKL"
     primer_bind     complement(449..467)
                     /label=LucNrev
                     /note="Firefly luciferase, reverse primer"
     intron          2276..2341
                     /label=small t intron
                     /note="SV40 (simian virus 40) small t antigen intron"
     CDS             2471..2491
                     /codon_start=1
                     /product="nuclear localization signal of SV40 (simian virus
                     40) large T antigen"
                     /label=SV40 NLS
                     /translation="PKKKRKV"
     polyA_signal    2916..3050
                     /label=SV40 poly(A) signal
                     /note="SV40 polyadenylation signal"
     primer_bind     complement(3192..3209)
                     /label=L4440
                     /note="L4440 vector, forward primer"
     rep_origin      complement(3363..3951)
                     /direction=LEFT
                     /label=ori
                     /note="high-copy-number ColE1/pMB1/pBR322/pUC origin of
                     replication"
     primer_bind     complement(3443..3462)
                     /label=pBR322ori-F
                     /note="pBR322 origin, forward primer"
     CDS             complement(4122..4982)
                     /codon_start=1
                     /gene="bla"
                     /product="beta-lactamase"
                     /label=AmpR
                     /note="confers resistance to ampicillin, carbenicillin, and
                     related antibiotics"
                     /translation="MSIQHFRVALIPFFAAFCLPVFAHPETLVKVKDAEDQLGARVGYI
                     ELDLNSGKILESFRPEERFPMMSTFKVLLCGAVLSRIDAGQEQLGRRIHYSQNDLVEYS
                     PVTEKHLTDGMTVRELCSAAITMSDNTAANLLLTTIGGPKELTAFLHNMGDHVTRLDRW
                     EPELNEAIPNDERDTTMPVAMATTLRKLLTGELLTLASRQQLIDWMEADKVAGPLLRSA
                     LPAGWFIADKSGAGERGSRGIIAALGPDGKPSRIVVIYTTGSQATMDERNRQIAEIGAS
                     LIKHW"
     primer_bind     4745..4764
                     /label=Amp-R
                     /note="Ampicillin resistance gene, reverse primer"
     promoter        complement(4983..5087)
                     /gene="bla"
                     /label=AmpR promoter
     rep_origin      5114..5569
                     /direction=RIGHT
                     /label=f1 ori
                     /note="f1 bacteriophage origin of replication; arrow
                     indicates direction of (+) strand synthesis"
     primer_bind     complement(5201..5220)
                     /label=F1ori-R
                     /note="F1 origin, reverse primer"
     primer_bind     5411..5432
                     /label=F1ori-F
                     /note="F1 origin, forward primer"
ORIGIN
        1 aacttgttta ttgcagctta taatggttac aaataaagca atagcatcac aaatttcaca
       61 aataaagcat ttttttcact gcattctagt tgtggtttgt ccaaactcat caatgtatct
      121 tatggtactg taactgagct aacataaccc gggaggtacc gagctctggc tctcgccgtc
      181 tctcaccctc cccccattgg ccgagatgtt ctcgggcccc cctccgtcac cgtctcaccc
      241 cacttccccc gtcctccgac tttgtcgcta gctcgacaag gtcaactata aagctgctga
      301 gggcgggagg cacagtgcac tgtgctccgt ggattgctcc tttctttgcc cccaagcttg
      361 gcattccggt actgttggta aaatggaaga cgccaaaaac ataaagaaag gcccggcgcc
      421 attctatcct ctagaggatg gaaccgctgg agagcaactg cataaggcta tgaagagata
      481 cgccctggtt cctggaacaa ttgcttttac agatgcacat atcgaggtga acatcacgta
      541 cgcggaatac ttcgaaatgt ccgttcggtt ggcagaagct atgaaacgat atgggctgaa
      601 tacaaatcac agaatcgtcg tatgcagtga aaactctctt caattcttta tgccggtgtt
      661 gggcgcgtta tttatcggag ttgcagttgc gcccgcgaac gacatttata atgaacgtga
      721 attgctcaac agtatgaaca tttcgcagcc taccgtagtg tttgtttcca aaaaggggtt
      781 gcaaaaaatt ttgaacgtgc aaaaaaaatt accaataatc cagaaaatta ttatcatgga
      841 ttctaaaacg gattaccagg gatttcagtc gatgtacacg ttcgtcacat ctcatctacc
      901 tcccggtttt aatgaatacg attttgtacc agagtccttt gatcgtgaca aaacaattgc
      961 actgataatg aattcctctg gatctactgg gttacctaag ggtgtggccc ttccgcatag
     1021 aactgcctgc gtcagattct cgcatgccag agatcctatt tttggcaatc aaatcattcc
     1081 ggatactgcg attttaagtg ttgttccatt ccatcacggt tttggaatgt ttactacact
     1141 cggatatttg atatgtggat ttcgagtcgt cttaatgtat agatttgaag aagagctgtt
     1201 tttacgatcc cttcaggatt acaaaattca aagtgcgttg ctagtaccaa ccctattttc
     1261 attcttcgcc aaaagcactc tgattgacaa atacgattta tctaatttac acgaaattgc
     1321 ttctgggggc gcacctcttt cgaaagaagt cggggaagcg gttgcaaaac gcttccatct
     1381 tccagggata cgacaaggat atgggctcac tgagactaca tcagctattc tgattacacc
     1441 cgagggggat gataaaccgg gcgcggtcgg taaagttgtt ccattttttg aagcgaaggt
     1501 tgtggatctg gataccggga aaacgctggg cgttaatcag agaggcgaat tatgtgtcag
     1561 aggacctatg attatgtccg gttatgtaaa caatccggaa gcgaccaacg ccttgattga
     1621 caaggatgga tggctacatt ctggagacat agcttactgg gacgaagacg aacacttctt
     1681 catagttgac cgcttgaagt ctttaattaa atacaaagga tatcaggtgg cccccgctga
     1741 attggaatcg atattgttac aacaccccaa catcttcgac gcgggcgtgg caggtcttcc
     1801 cgacgatgac gccggtgaac ttcccgccgc cgttgttgtt ttggagcacg gaaagacgat
     1861 gacggaaaaa gagatcgtgg attacgtcgc cagtcaagta acaaccgcga aaaagttgcg
     1921 cggaggagtt gtgtttgtgg acgaagtacc gaaaggtctt accggaaaac tcgacgcaag
     1981 aaaaatcaga gagatcctca taaaggccaa gaagggcgga aagtccaaat tgtaaaatgt
     2041 aactgtattc agcgatgacg aaattcttag ctattgtaat actgcgatga gtggcagggc
     2101 ggggcgtaat ttttttaagg cagttattgg tgcccttaaa cgcctggttg ctacgcctga
     2161 ataagtgata ataagcggat gaatggcaga aattcgccgg atctttgtga aggaacctta
     2221 cttctgtggt gtgacataat tggacaaact acctacagag atttaaagct ctaaggtaaa
     2281 tataaaattt ttaagtgtat aatgtgttaa actactgatt ctaattgttt gtgtatttta
     2341 gattccaacc tatggaactg atgaatggga gcagtggtgg aatgccttta atgaggaaaa
     2401 cctgttttgc tcagaagaaa tgccatctag tgatgatgag gctactgctg actctcaaca
     2461 ttctactcct ccaaaaaaga agagaaaggt agaagacccc aaggactttc cttcagaatt
     2521 gctaagtttt ttgagtcatg ctgtgtttag taatagaact cttgcttgct ttgctattta
     2581 caccacaaag gaaaaagctg cactgctata caagaaaatt atggaaaaat attctgtaac
     2641 ctttataagt aggcataaca gttataatca taacatactg ttttttctta ctccacacag
     2701 gcatagagtg tctgctatta ataactatgc tcaaaaattg tgtaccttta gctttttaat
     2761 ttgtaaaggg gttaataagg aatatttgat gtatagtgcc ttgactagag atcataatca
     2821 gccataccac atttgtagag gttttacttg ctttaaaaaa cctcccacac ctccccctga
     2881 acctgaaaca taaaatgaat gcaattgttg ttgttaactt gtttattgca gcttataatg
     2941 gttacaaata aagcaatagc atcacaaatt tcacaaataa agcatttttt tcactgcatt
     3001 ctagttgtgg tttgtccaaa ctcatcaatg tatcttatca tgtctggatc cgtcgaccga
     3061 tgcccttgag agccttcaac ccagtcagct ccttccggtg ggcgcggggc atgactatcg
     3121 tcgccgcact tatgactgtc ttctttatca tgcaactcgt aggacaggtg ccggcagcgc
     3181 tcttccgctt cctcgctcac tgactcgctg cgctcggtcg ttcggctgcg gcgagcggta
     3241 tcagctcact caaaggcggt aatacggtta tccacagaat caggggataa cgcaggaaag
     3301 aacatgtgag caaaaggcca gcaaaaggcc aggaaccgta aaaaggccgc gttgctggcg
     3361 tttttccata ggctccgccc ccctgacgag catcacaaaa atcgacgctc aagtcagagg
     3421 tggcgaaacc cgacaggact ataaagatac caggcgtttc cccctggaag ctccctcgtg
     3481 cgctctcctg ttccgaccct gccgcttacc ggatacctgt ccgcctttct cccttcggga
     3541 agcgtggcgc tttctcatag ctcacgctgt aggtatctca gttcggtgta ggtcgttcgc
     3601 tccaagctgg gctgtgtgca cgaacccccc gttcagcccg accgctgcgc cttatccggt
     3661 aactatcgtc ttgagtccaa cccggtaaga cacgacttat cgccactggc agcagccact
     3721 ggtaacagga ttagcagagc gaggtatgta ggcggtgcta cagagttctt gaagtggtgg
     3781 cctaactacg gctacactag aagaacagta tttggtatct gcgctctgct gaagccagtt
     3841 accttcggaa aaagagttgg tagctcttga tccggcaaac aaaccaccgc tggtagcggt
     3901 ggtttttttg tttgcaagca gcagattacg cgcagaaaaa aaggatctca agaagatcct
     3961 ttgatctttt ctacggggtc tgacgctcag tggaacgaaa actcacgtta agggattttg
     4021 gtcatgagat tatcaaaaag gatcttcacc tagatccttt taaattaaaa atgaagtttt
     4081 aaatcaatct aaagtatata tgagtaaact tggtctgaca gttaccaatg cttaatcagt
     4141 gaggcaccta tctcagcgat ctgtctattt cgttcatcca tagttgcctg actccccgtc
     4201 gtgtagataa ctacgatacg ggagggctta ccatctggcc ccagtgctgc aatgataccg
     4261 cgagacccac gctcaccggc tccagattta tcagcaataa accagccagc cggaagggcc
     4321 gagcgcagaa gtggtcctgc aactttatcc gcctccatcc agtctattaa ttgttgccgg
     4381 gaagctagag taagtagttc gccagttaat agtttgcgca acgttgttgc cattgctaca
     4441 ggcatcgtgg tgtcacgctc gtcgtttggt atggcttcat tcagctccgg ttcccaacga
     4501 tcaaggcgag ttacatgatc ccccatgttg tgcaaaaaag cggttagctc cttcggtcct
     4561 ccgatcgttg tcagaagtaa gttggccgca gtgttatcac tcatggttat ggcagcactg
     4621 cataattctc ttactgtcat gccatccgta agatgctttt ctgtgactgg tgagtactca
     4681 accaagtcat tctgagaata gtgtatgcgg cgaccgagtt gctcttgccc ggcgtcaata
     4741 cgggataata ccgcgccaca tagcagaact ttaaaagtgc tcatcattgg aaaacgttct
     4801 tcggggcgaa aactctcaag gatcttaccg ctgttgagat ccagttcgat gtaacccact
     4861 cgtgcaccca actgatcttc agcatctttt actttcacca gcgtttctgg gtgagcaaaa
     4921 acaggaaggc aaaatgccgc aaaaaaggga ataagggcga cacggaaatg ttgaatactc
     4981 atactcttcc tttttcaata ttattgaagc atttatcagg gttattgtct catgagcgga
     5041 tacatatttg aatgtattta gaaaaataaa caaatagggg ttccgcgcac atttccccga
     5101 aaagtgccac ctgnnnnnnn nnnnnnnnnn nnnnnnnnnn nnnnnnnnnn nnnnnnnnnn
     5161 nnnnnnnnnn nnnnnnnnnn nnnnnnnnnn nnnnnnnnnn nnnnnnnnnn nnnnnnnnnn
     5221 nnnnnnnnnn nnnnnnncnn nnnnnnnnnn nnnnnnnnnn nnnnnnnnnn nnnnnnnnnn
     5281 nnnnnnnnnn nnnnnnnnnn nnnnnnnnnn nnnnnnnnnn nnnnnnnnna nnnnnnnnnn
     5341 nnnnnnnnnn nnnnnnnnnn nnnnnnnnnn nnnnnnnnnc ctttgacgtt ggagtccacg
     5401 ttctttaata gtggactctt gttccaaact ggaacaacac tcaaccctat ctcggtctat
     5461 tcttttgatt tataagggat tttgccgatt tcggcctatt ggttaaaaaa tgagctgatt
     5521 taacaaaaat ttaacgcgaa ttttaacaaa atattaacgc ttacaatttg ccattcgcca
     5581 ttcaggctgc gcaactgttg ggaagggcga tcggtgcggg cctcttcgct attacgccag
     5641 cccaagctac catgataagt aagtaatatt aaggtacgtg gaggttttac ttgctttaaa
     5701 aaacctccca cacctccccc tgaacctgaa acataaaatg aatgcaattg ttgttgtt
//
